Addgene plasmid #90460: LARG mtq sspB in pcDNA3.1
Purpose: RhoA mediated cell migration
Depositing lab: Narasimhan Gautam. Depositing organization: Washington University in Saint Louis. Publication: Membrane Flow Drives an Adhesion-Independent Amoeboid Cell Migration Mode. O'Neill PR, Castillo-Badillo JA, Meshik X, Kalyanaraman V, Melgarejo K, Gautam N. Dev Cell. 2018 Jun 15. pii: S1534-5807(18)30422-2. doi: 10.1016/j.devcel.2018.05.029. PubMed 29937389.
Backbone
  Vector backbone: pcDNA3.1
  Backbone manufacturer: invitrogen
  Backbone size w/o insert (bp): 5428
  Total vector size (bp): 7687
  Vector type: Mammalian Expression
  Selectable markers: Neomycin (select with G418)
Growth in bacteria
  Bacterial resistance: Ampicillin, 100 μg/mL
  Growth temperature: 37°C
  Growth strain: DH5alpha
  Copy number: High Copy
Gene/Insert 1
  Gene/Insert name: LARG DH-PH (aa 766–1138) (alt name: Rho guanine nucleotide exchange factor 12 (ARHGEF12))
  Species: H. sapiens (human)
  Insert size (bp): 1119
  GenBank ID: XM_017017422.1
  Entrez Gene: ARHGEF12 (a.k.a. LARG, PRO2792)
Gene/Insert 2
  Gene/Insert name: mTq (alt name: mTurquoise)
  Insert size (bp): 696
  Mutation: deletion a.a. (234-239)
Gene/Insert 3
  Gene/Insert name: sspB
  Species: bacterial
  Insert size (bp): 342
  Mutation: R73Q
Terms and licenses: Academic/Nonprofit Terms; Industry Terms: Not Available to Industry
Depositor comments: The mcherry in Larg mcherry sspB was removed by cutting with BspE1 and replaced with an mTurquoise G block cut with BspE1. LARG sequence contains an Y830F variant that does not affect plasmid function. The sspB sequence was obtained from pLL7.0: mTiam1(64-437) tgRFPt-SSPBR73Q (Plasmid #60418).
How to cite: LARG mtq sspB in pcDNA3.1 was a gift from Narasimhan Gautam (Addgene plasmid # 90460 ; http://n2t.net/addgene:90460 ; RRID:Addgene_90460)
