[The description below was written by a language model from this plasmid's Addgene catalogue record and pLannotate feature annotations shown in this document.]
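Description:
LARG mtq sspB in pcDNA3.1 is a mammalian expression plasmid built on the Invitrogen pcDNA3.1 backbone. It is propagated in E. coli through a high-copy ColE1/pUC-type origin with ampicillin selection (AmpR/β-lactamase). It also carries an f1 origin and an SV40 promoter-driven neomycin resistance cassette with an SV40 poly(A) signal, which allows G418 selection of transfected mammalian cells. The catalogue lists a total size of 7,687 bp, whereas the sequenced record that was annotated is 7,613 nt, so the two differ slightly.

The payload appears to be a single fusion open reading frame. It is driven by the CMV immediate-early enhancer/promoter, with a T7 promoter just upstream of the insert, and terminated by the bGH polyadenylation signal. From the N-terminus it comprises three parts. The first is the DH-PH catalytic module of human LARG (ARHGEF12, residues 766–1138), a guanine nucleotide exchange factor for RhoA; it carries a Y830F variant that the depositor reports has no effect on function. The second is the cyan fluorescent protein mTurquoise with a short C-terminal deletion (residues 234–239), which replaced mCherry from a parent construct. The third, after a short linker of multiple-cloning-site sequence, is bacterial sspB with the R73Q mutation, taken from an earlier Tiam1–sspB plasmid.

SspB R73Q is generally known as the binding partner used in iLID-type light-inducible dimerization systems, although the record does not name the partner construct. In such a scheme, the fluorescent GEF fragment would be recruited to a chosen membrane site to activate RhoA locally. The stated purpose is the study of RhoA-mediated cell migration, and the associated publication concerns amoeboid migration.
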