Features (pLannotate 1.2.2; 23 found; start..end, strand, type, name):
      1..122     +  polyA_signal   SV40 poly(A) signal: SV40 polyadenylation signal
    195..211     -  protein_bind   lac operator: The lac repressor binds to the lac operator to inhibit transcription in E. coli. This inhibition can be relieved by adding lactose or isopropyl-β-D-thiogalactopyranoside (IPTG). lac repressor encoded by lacI
    219..249     -  promoter       lac promoter: promoter for the E. coli lac operon
    264..285     -  protein_bind   CAP binding site: CAP binding activates transcription in the presence of cAMP. E. coli catabolite activator protein
    298..390     -  CDS            lacI (fragment): lac repressor; lacI; The lac repressor binds to the lac operator to inhibit transcription in E. coli. This inhibition can be relieved by adding lactose or isopropyl-β-D-thiogalactopyranoside (IPTG).
    573..1161    -  rep_origin     ori: high-copy-number ColE1/pMB1/pBR322/pUC origin of replication
   1332..2192    -  CDS            AmpR: β-lactamase; bla; confers resistance to ampicillin, carbenicillin, and related antibiotics
   2193..2297    -  promoter       AmpR promoter: bla
   2356..2408    -  misc_feature   bom (fragment): basis of mobility region from pBR322
   2563..2942    +  enhancer       CMV enhancer: human cytomegalovirus immediate early enhancer
   2943..3146    +  promoter       CMV promoter: human cytomegalovirus (CMV) immediate early promoter
   3142..3175    +  LTR            5' LTR (truncated) (fragment): truncated 5' long terminal repeat (LTR) from HIV-1
   3191..3209    +  promoter       T7 promoter: promoter for bacteriophage T7 RNA polymerase
   3254..4369    +  CDS            ARHGEF12 (fragment): ARHGC_HUMAN - Also known as KIAA0382, LARG. Experimental evidence at protein level: Swiss-Prot protein existence level 1. May play a role in the regulation of RhoA GTPase by guanine nucleotide-binding alpha-12 (GNA12) and alpha-13 (GNA13). Acts as guanine nucleotide exchange factor (GEF) for RhoA GTPase and may act as GTPase-activating protein (GAP) for GNA12 and GNA13. From Homo sapiens (Human).
   4391..5089    +  CDS            mTurquoise: mTurquoise is a basic (constitutively fluorescent) cyan fluorescent protein published in 2010, derived from Aequorea victoria. It has low acid sensitivity.
   5090..5121    +  misc_feature   MCS (fragment): multiple cloning site
   5165..5494    +  CDS            sspB (fragment): SSPB_HAEIN - Experimental evidence at protein level: Swiss-Prot protein existence level 1. Also stimulates degradation of the N-terminus of RseA (residues 1-108, alone or in complex with sigma-E) by ClpX-ClpP in a non-ssrA-mediated fashion. From Haemophilus influenzae (strain ATCC 51907 / DSM 11121 / KW20 / Rd).
   5538..5762    +  polyA_signal   bGH poly(A) signal: bovine growth hormone polyadenylation signal
   5766..5787    +  promoter       SV40 promoter (fragment): SV40 enhancer and early promoter
   5808..6236    +  rep_origin     f1 ori (sequence partly withheld): f1 bacteriophage origin of replication; arrow indicates direction of (+) strand synthesis
   6250..6579    +  promoter       SV40 promoter: SV40 enhancer and early promoter
   6646..7437    +  CDS            neo: KKA2_KLEPN - Also known as kan, nptII. Experimental evidence at protein level: Swiss-Prot protein existence level 1. Resistance to kanamycin, neomycin, paromomycin, ribostamycin, butirosin and gentamicin B. From Klebsiella pneumoniae.
   7461..6       +  CDS            ble (fragment) (across the origin): BLE_KLEPN - Experimental evidence at protein level: Swiss-Prot protein existence level 1. Binding protein with a strong affinity to the bleomycin family of antibiotics. Binds to CL990; an antimitotic-antibiotic compound. From Klebsiella pneumoniae.
>Addgene plasmid #90460 | LARG mtq sspB in pcDNA3.1 | addgene full sequence | sequence record 197785 | Addgene NGS Result
AACTTGTTTATTGCAGCTTATAATGGTTACAAATAAAGCAATAGCATCACAAATTTCACAAATAAAGCAT
TTTTTTCACTGCATTCTAGTTGTGGTTTGTCCAAACTCATCAATGTATCTTATCATGTCTGTATACCGTC
GACCTCTAGCTAGAGCTTGGCGTAATCATGGTCATAGCTGTTTCCTGTGTGAAATTGTTATCCGCTCACA
ATTCCACACAACATACGAGCCGGAAGCATAAAGTGTAAAGCCTGGGGTGCCTAATGAGTGAGCTAACTCA
CATTAATTGCGTTGCGCTCACTGCCCGCTTTCCAGTCGGGAAACCTGTCGTGCCAGCTGCATTAATGAAT
CGGCCAACGCGCGGGGAGAGGCGGTTTGCGTATTGGGCGCTCTTCCGCTTCCTCGCTCACTGACTCGCTG
CGCTCGGTCGTTCGGCTGCGGCGAGCGGTATCAGCTCACTCAAAGGCGGTAATACGGTTATCCACAGAAT
CAGGGGATAACGCAGGAAAGAACATGTGAGCAAAAGGCCAGCAAAAGGCCAGGAACCGTAAAAAGGCCGC
GTTGCTGGCGTTTTTCCATAGGCTCCGCCCCCCTGACGAGCATCACAAAAATCGACGCTCAAGTCAGAGG
TGGCGAAACCCGACAGGACTATAAAGATACCAGGCGTTTCCCCCTGGAAGCTCCCTCGTGCGCTCTCCTG
TTCCGACCCTGCCGCTTACCGGATACCTGTCCGCCTTTCTCCCTTCGGGAAGCGTGGCGCTTTCTCATAG
CTCACGCTGTAGGTATCTCAGTTCGGTGTAGGTCGTTCGCTCCAAGCTGGGCTGTGTGCACGAACCCCCC
GTTCAGCCCGACCGCTGCGCCTTATCCGGTAACTATCGTCTTGAGTCCAACCCGGTAAGACACGACTTAT
CGCCACTGGCAGCAGCCACTGGTAACAGGATTAGCAGAGCGAGGTATGTAGGCGGTGCTACAGAGTTCTT
GAAGTGGTGGCCTAACTACGGCTACACTAGAAGAACAGTATTTGGTATCTGCGCTCTGCTGAAGCCAGTT
ACCTTCGGAAAAAGAGTTGGTAGCTCTTGATCCGGCAAACAAACCACCGCTGGTAGCGGTGGTTTTTTTG
TTTGCAAGCAGCAGATTACGCGCAGAAAAAAAGGATCTCAAGAAGATCCTTTGATCTTTTCTACGGGGTC
TGACGCTCAGTGGAACGAAAACTCACGTTAAGGGATTTTGGTCATGAGATTATCAAAAAGGATCTTCACC
TAGATCCTTTTAAATTAAAAATGAAGTTTTAAATCAATCTAAAGTATATATGAGTAAACTTGGTCTGACA
GTTACCAATGCTTAATCAGTGAGGCACCTATCTCAGCGATCTGTCTATTTCGTTCATCCATAGTTGCCTG
ACTCCCCGTCGTGTAGATAACTACGATACGGGAGGGCTTACCATCTGGCCCCAGTGCTGCAATGATACCG
CGAGACCCACGCTCACCGGCTCCAGATTTATCAGCAATAAACCAGCCAGCCGGAAGGGCCGAGCGCAGAA
GTGGTCCTGCAACTTTATCCGCCTCCATCCAGTCTATTAATTGTTGCCGGGAAGCTAGAGTAAGTAGTTC
GCCAGTTAATAGTTTGCGCAACGTTGTTGCCATTGCTACAGGCATCGTGGTGTCACGCTCGTCGTTTGGT
ATGGCTTCATTCAGCTCCGGTTCCCAACGATCAAGGCGAGTTACATGATCCCCCATGTTGTGCAAAAAAG
CGGTTAGCTCCTTCGGTCCTCCGATCGTTGTCAGAAGTAAGTTGGCCGCAGTGTTATCACTCATGGTTAT
GGCAGCACTGCATAATTCTCTTACTGTCATGCCATCCGTAAGATGCTTTTCTGTGACTGGTGAGTACTCA
ACCAAGTCATTCTGAGAATAGTGTATGCGGCGACCGAGTTGCTCTTGCCCGGCGTCAATACGGGATAATA
CCGCGCCACATAGCAGAACTTTAAAAGTGCTCATCATTGGAAAACGTTCTTCGGGGCGAAAACTCTCAAG
GATCTTACCGCTGTTGAGATCCAGTTCGATGTAACCCACTCGTGCACCCAACTGATCTTCAGCATCTTTT
ACTTTCACCAGCGTTTCTGGGTGAGCAAAAACAGGAAGGCAAAATGCCGCAAAAAAGGGAATAAGGGCGA
CACGGAAATGTTGAATACTCATACTCTTCCTTTTTCAATATTATTGAAGCATTTATCAGGGTTATTGTCT
CATGAGCGGATACATATTTGAATGTATTTAGAAAAATAAACAAATAGGGGTTCCGCGCACATTTCCCCGA
AAAGTGCCACCTGACGTCGACGGATCGGGAGATCTCCCGATCCCCTATGGTGCACTCTCAGTACAATCTG
CTCTGATGCCGCATAGTTAAGCCAGTATCTGCTCCCTGCTTGTGTGTTGGAGGTCGCTGAGTAGTGCGCG
AGCAAAATTTAAGCTACAACAAGGCAAGGCTTGACCGACAATTGCATGAAGAATCTGCTTAGGGTTAGGC
GTTTTGCGCTGCTTCGCGATGTACGGGCCAGATATACGCGTTGACATTGATTATTGACTAGTTATTAATA
GTAATCAATTACGGGGTCATTAGTTCATAGCCCATATATGGAGTTCCGCGTTACATAACTTACGGTAAAT
GGCCCGCCTGGCTGACCGCCCAACGACCCCCGCCCATTGACGTCAATAATGACGTATGTTCCCATAGTAA
CGCCAATAGGGACTTTCCATTGACGTCAATGGGTGGAGTATTTACGGTAAACTGCCCACTTGGCAGTACA
TCAAGTGTATCATATGCCAAGTACGCCCCCTATTGACGTCAATGACGGTAAATGGCCCGCCTGGCATTAT
GCCCAGTACATGACCTTATGGGACTTTCCTACTTGGCAGTACATCTACGTATTAGTCATCGCTATTACCA
TGGTGATGCGGTTTTGGCAGTACATCAATGGGCGTGGATAGCGGTTTGACTCACGGGGATTTCCAAGTCT
CCACCCCATTGACGTCAATGGGAGTTTGTTTTGGCACCAAAATCAACGGGACTTTCCAAAATGTCGTAAC
AACTCCGCCCCATTGACGCAAATGGGCGGTAGGCGTGTACGGTGGGAGGTCTATATAAGCAGAGCTCTCT
GGCTAACTAGAGAACCCACTGCTTACTGGCTTATCGAAATTAATACGACTCACTATAGGGAGACCCAAGC
TGGCTAGCGTTTAAACTTAAGCTTGGTACCATGCCCAACTGGCAGCAGCTTGTTAGTCGAGAAGTGTTAC
TGGGACTAAAACCTTGTGAAATCAAAAGACAGGAAGTGATTAATGAATTGTTCTACACTGAAAGAGCTCA
TGTTCGAACACTGAAGGTTCTTGATCAAGTGTTCTATCAGCGAGTATCCAGAGAAGGAATTCTGTCACCC
TCAGAGCTACGGAAAATTTTTTCAAACTTGGAAGATATTCTTCAACTTCATATTGGATTGAATGAACAAA
TGAAGGCTGTTCGAAAGAGAAATGAGACCTCTGTTATCGATCAGATTGGGGAAGATTTGCTGACATGGTT
CAGCGGACCAGGAGAGGAGAAATTGAAACATGCTGCTGCTACCTTTTGCAGTAACCAACCTTTCGCCCTG
GAAATGATCAAATCTCGTCAGAAAAAGGATTCTCGATTTCAGACTTTTGTGCAAGATGCTGAAAGTAATC
CACTGTGTCGTCGTCTTCAACTGAAGGATATTATTCCCACTCAAATGCAAAGGCTTACTAAGTACCCACT
TCTGTTGGATAATATTGCCAAATACACAGAATGGCCAACAGAAAGGGAGAAGGTGAAGAAAGCTGCAGAT
CACTGTCGTCAGATCTTAAATTTTGTAAATCAGGCTGTCAAGGAGGCAGAAAACAAGCAGCGCCTAGAAG
ATTATCAGCGTCGCCTTGATACCTCCAGCCTGAAGTTGTCAGAGTACCCAAATGTTGAAGAGCTCAGGAA
TTTGGATTTAACAAAAAGGAAGATGATTCATGAAGGGCCATTGGTTTGGAAGGTGAATAGAGATAAAACT
ATTGATTTATACACGTTGCTGCTGGAAGACATTCTTGTATTGTTACAAAAGCAGGATGATAGACTGGTTT
TAAGGTGTCATAGTAAGATTCTGGCATCTACAGCTGATAGCAAACACACGTTTAGCCCTGTCATTAAGTT
GAGTACAGTGTTGGTTCGACAAGTGGCAACAGATAACAAAGCTTTATTCGTCATTTCCATGTCAGACAAT
GGCGCTCAGATTTATGAACTGGTGGCACAGACAGTTTCTGAAAAGACTGTCTGGCAGGACCTAATCTGTC
GGATGGCTGCATCAGTGAAGGAGCAATCCGGATCCGGTAGTGGAAGTGGTATGGTGAGCAAGGGCGAGGA
GCTGTTCACCGGGGTGGTGCCCATCCTGGTCGAGCTGGACGGCGACGTAAACGGCCACAAGTTCAGCGTG
TCCGGCGAGGGCGAGGGCGATGCCACCTACGGCAAGCTGACCCTGAAGTTCATCTGCACCACCGGCAAGC
TGCCCGTGCCCTGGCCCACCCTCGTGACCACCCTGTCCTGGGGCGTGCAGTGCTTCGCCCGCTACCCCGA
CCACATGAAGCAGCACGACTTCTTCAAGTCCGCCATGCCCGAAGGCTACGTCCAGGAGCGCACCATCTTC
TTCAAGGACGACGGCAACTACAAGACCCGCGCCGAGGTGAAGTTCGAGGGCGACACCCTGGTGAACCGCA
TCGAGCTGAAGGGCATCGACTTCAAGGAGGACGGCAACATCCTGGGGCACAAGCTGGAGTACAACTACAT
CAGCGACAACGTCTATATCACCGCCGACAAGCAGAAGAACGGCATCAAGGCCAACTTCAAGATCCGCCAC
AACATCGAGGACGGCGGCGTGCAGCTCGCCGACCACTACCAGCAGAACACCCCCATCGGCGACGGCCCCG
TGCTGCTGCCCGACAACCACTACCTGAGCACCCAGTCCAAGCTGAGCAAAGACCCCAACGAGAAGCGCGA
TCACATGGTCCTGCTGGAGTTCGTGACCGCCGCCGGGATCACTCTCGGCTCCGGACTCAGATCTCGAGCT
CAAGCTTCGAACGAATTCGGCATTGATCTGAGCGGCCTGACCCTGCAGGAATTCAGCTCCCCGAAACGCC
CTAAGCTGCTGCGTGAATATTACGATTGGCTGGTTGATAACAGCTTTACCCCATATCTGGTGGTGGATGC
CACATACCTGGGCGTGAACGTGCCCGTGGAGTATGTGAAAGACGGTCAGATCGTGCTGAATCTGTCTGCA
AGTGCGACCGGCAACCTGCAACTGACAAATGATTTTATCCAGTTCAACGCCCAGTTTAAGGGCGTGTCTC
GTGAACTGTATATCCCGATGGGTGCCGCTCTGGCCATTTACGCTCGCGAGAACGGCGATGGTGTGATGTT
CGAACCAGAAGAAATCTATGACGAGCTGAATATTGGTTAATCTAGAGGGCCCGTTTAAACCCGCTGATCA
GCCTCGACTGTGCCTTCTAGTTGCCAGCCATCTGTTGTTTGCCCCTCCCCCGTGCCTTCCTTGACCCTGG
AAGGTGCCACTCCCACTGTCCTTTCCTAATAAAATGAGGAAATTGCATCGCATTGTCTGAGTAGGTGTCA
TTCTATTCTGGGGGGTGGGGTGGGGCAGGACAGCAAGGGGGAGGATTGGGAAGACAATAGCAGGCATGCT
GGGGATGCGGTGGGCTCTATGGCTTCTGAGGCGGAAAGAACCAGCTGGGGCTCTAGGGGGTATCCCC
[124 nt withheld, positions 5808-5931]
C
[91 nt withheld, positions 5933-6023]
A
[49 nt withheld, positions 6025-6073]
CCTTTGACGTTGGAGTCCACGTTCTTT
[37 nt withheld, positions 6101-6137]
ACCCTATCTCGGTCTATTCTTTTGATTTATAAGGGATTTTGCCGATTTCGGCCTATTGGTTAAAAAATGA
GCTGATTTAACAAAAATTTAACGCGAATTAATTCTGTGGAATGTGTGTCAGTTAGGGTGTGGAAAGTCCC
CAGGCTCCCCAGCAGGCAGAAGTATGCAAAGCATGCATCTCAATTAGTCAGCAACCAGGTGTGGAAAGTC
CCCAGGCTCCCCAGCAGGCAGAAGTATGCAAAGCATGCATCTCAATTAGTCAGCAACCATAGTCCCGCCC
CTAACTCCGCCCATCCCGCCCCTAACTCCGCCCAGTTCCGCCCATTCTCCGCCCCATGGCTGACTAATTT
TTTTTATTTATGCAGAGGCCGAGGCCGCCTCTGCCTCTGAGCTATTCCAGAAGTAGTGAGGAGGCTTTTT
TGGAGGCCTAGGCTTTTGCAAAAAGCTCCCGGGAGCTTGTATATCCATTTTCGGATCTGATCAAGAGACA
GGATGAGGATCGTTTCGCATGATTGAACAAGATGGATTGCACGCAGGTTCTCCGGCCGCTTGGGTGGAGA
GGCTATTCGGCTATGACTGGGCACAACAGACAATCGGCTGCTCTGATGCCGCCGTGTTCCGGCTGTCAGC
GCAGGGGCGCCCGGTTCTTTTTGTCAAGACCGACCTGTCCGGTGCCCTGAATGAACTGCAGGACGAGGCA
GCGCGGCTATCGTGGCTGGCCACGACGGGCGTTCCTTGCGCAGCTGTGCTCGACGTTGTCACTGAAGCGG
GAAGGGACTGGCTGCTATTGGGCGAAGTGCCGGGGCAGGATCTCCTGTCATCTCACCTTGCTCCTGCCGA
GAAAGTATCCATCATGGCTGATGCAATGCGGCGGCTGCATACGCTTGATCCGGCTACCTGCCCATTCGAC
CACCAAGCGAAACATCGCATCGAGCGAGCACGTACTCGGATGGAAGCCGGTCTTGTCGATCAGGATGATC
TGGACGAAGAGCATCAGGGGCTCGCGCCAGCCGAACTGTTCGCCAGGCTCAAGGCGCGCATGCCCGACGG
CGAGGATCTCGTCGTGACCCATGGCGATGCCTGCTTGCCGAATATCATGGTGGAAAATGGCCGCTTTTCT
GGATTCATCGACTGTGGCCGGCTGGGTGTGGCGGACCGCTATCAGGACATAGCGTTGGCTACCCGTGATA
TTGCTGAAGAGCTTGGCGGCGAATGGGCTGACCGCTTCCTCGTGCTTTACGGTATCGCCGCTCCCGATTC
GCAGCGCATCGCCTTCTATCGCCTTCTTGACGAGTTCTTCTGAGCGGGACTCTGGGGTTCGAAATGACCG
ACCAAGCGACGCCCAACCTGCCATCACGAGATTTCGATTCCACCGCCGCCTTCTATGAAAGGTTGGGCTT
CGGAATCGTTTTCCGGGACGCCGGCTGGATGATCCTCCAGCGCGGGGATCTCATGCTGGAGTTCTTCGCC
CACCCC
